>Addgene plasmid #214612 | pcDNA3_ERBB2-V5 | addgene full sequence | sequence record 423218 | Addgene NGS Result
CGACGGATCGGGAGATCTCCCGATCCCCTATGGTGCACTCTCAGTACAATCTGCTCTGATGCCGCATAGT
TAAGCCAGTATCTGCTCCCTGCTTGTGTGTTGGAGGTCGCTGAGTAGTGCGCGAGCAAAATTTAAGCTAC
AACAAGGCAAGGCTTGACCGACAATTGCATGAAGAATCTGCTTAGGGTTAGGCGTTTTGCGCTGCTTCGC
GATGTACGGGCCAGATATACGCGTTGACATTGATTATTGACTAGTTATTAATAGTAATCAATTACGGGGT
CATTAGTTCATAGCCCATATATGGAGTTCCGCGTTACATAACTTACGGTAAATGGCCCGCCTGGCTGACC
GCCCAACGACCCCCGCCCATTGACGTCAATAATGACGTATGTTCCCATAGTAACGCCAATAGGGACTTTC
CATTGACGTCAATGGGTGGAGTATTTACGGTAAACTGCCCACTTGGCAGTACATCAAGTGTATCATATGC
CAAGTACGCCCCCTATTGACGTCAATGACGGTAAATGGCCCGCCTGGCATTATGCCCAGTACATGACCTT
ATGGGACTTTCCTACTTGGCAGTACATCTACGTATTAGTCATCGCTATTACCATGGTGATGCGGTTTTGG
CAGTACATCAATGGGCGTGGATAGCGGTTTGACTCACGGGGATTTCCAAGTCTCCACCCCATTGACGTCA
ATGGGAGTTTGTTTTGGCACCAAAATCAACGGGACTTTCCAAAATGTCGTAACAACTCCGCCCCATTGAC
GCAAATGGGCGGTAGGCGTGTACGGTGGGAGGTCTATATAAGCAGAGCTCTCTGGCTAACTAGAGAACCC
ACTGCTTACTGGCTTATCGAAATTAATACGACTCACTATAGGGAGACCCAAGCTGGCTAGTTAAGCTATC
AACAAGTTTGTACAAAAAAGTTGGCACCATGGAGCTGGCGGCCTTGTGCCGCTGGGGGCTCCTCCTCGCC
CTCTTGCCCCCCGGAGCCGCGAGCACCCAAGTGTGCACCGGCACAGACATGAAGCTGCGGCTCCCTGCCA
GTCCCGAGACCCACCTGGACATGCTCCGCCACCTCTACCAGGGCTGCCAGGTGGTGCAGGGAAACCTGGA
ACTCACCTACCTGCCCACCAATGCCAGCCTGTCCTTCCTGCAGGATATCCAGGAGGTGCAGGGCTACGTG
CTCATCGCTCACAACCAAGTGAGGCAGGTCCCACTGCAGAGGCTGCGGATTGTGCGAGGCACCCAGCTCT
TTGAGGACAACTATGCCCTGGCCGTGCTAGACAATGGAGACCCGCTGAACAATACCACCCCTGTCACAGG
GGCCTCCCCAGGAGGCCTGCGGGAGCTGCAGCTTCGAAGCCTCACAGAGATCTTGAAAGGAGGGGTCTTG
ATCCAGCGGAACCCCCAGCTCTGCTACCAGGACACGATTTTGTGGAAGGACATCTTCCACAAGAACAACC
AGCTGGCTCTCACACTGATAGACACCAACCGCTCTCGGGCCTGCCACCCCTGTTCTCCGATGTGTAAGGG
CTCCCGCTGCTGGGGAGAGAGTTCTGAGGATTGTCAGAGCCTGACGCGCACTGTCTGTGCCGGTGGCTGT
GCCCGCTGCAAGGGGCCACTGCCCACTGACTGCTGCCATGAGCAGTGTGCTGCCGGCTGCACGGGCCCCA
AGCACTCTGACTGCCTGGCCTGCCTCCACTTCAACCACAGTGGCATCTGTGAGCTGCACTGCCCAGCCCT
GGTCACCTACAACACAGACACGTTTGAGTCCATGCCCAATCCCGAGGGCCGGTATACATTCGGCGCCAGC
TGTGTGACTGCCTGTCCCTACAACTACCTTTCTACGGACGTGGGATCCTGCACCCTCGTCTGCCCCCTGC
ACAACCAAGAGGTGACAGCAGAGGATGGAACACAGCGGTGTGAGAAGTGCAGCAAGCCCTGTGCCCGAGT
GTGCTATGGTCTGGGCATGGAGCACTTGCGAGAGGTGAGGGCAGTTACCAGTGCCAATATCCAGGAGTTT
GCTGGCTGCAAGAAGATCTTTGGGAGCCTGGCATTTCTGCCGGAGAGCTTTGATGGGGACCCAGCCTCCA
ACACTGCCCCGCTCCAGCCAGAGCAGCTCCAAGTGTTTGAGACTCTGGAAGAGATCACAGGTTACCTATA
CATCTCAGCATGGCCGGACAGCCTGCCTGACCTCAGCGTCTTCCAGAACCTGCAAGTAATCCGGGGACGA
ATTCTGCACAATGGCGCCTACTCGCTGACCCTGCAAGGGCTGGGCATCAGCTGGCTGGGGCTGCGCTCAC
TGAGGGAACTGGGCAGTGGACTGGCCCTCATCCACCATAACACCCACCTCTGCTTCGTGCACACGGTGCC
CTGGGACCAGCTCTTTCGGAACCCGCACCAAGCTCTGCTCCACACTGCCAACCGGCCAGAGGACGAGTGT
GTGGGCGAGGGCCTGGCCTGCCACCAGCTGTGCGCCCGAGGGCACTGCTGGGGTCCAGGGCCCACCCAGT
GTGTCAACTGCAGCCAGTTCCTTCGGGGCCAGGAGTGCGTGGAGGAATGCCGAGTACTGCAGGGGCTCCC
CAGGGAGTATGTGAATGCCAGGCACTGTTTGCCGTGCCACCCTGAGTGTCAGCCCCAGAATGGCTCAGTG
ACCTGTTTTGGACCGGAGGCTGACCAGTGTGTGGCCTGTGCCCACTATAAGGACCCTCCCTTCTGCGTGG
CCCGCTGCCCCAGCGGTGTGAAACCTGACCTCTCCTACATGCCCATCTGGAAGTTTCCAGATGAGGAGGG
CGCATGCCAGCCTTGCCCCATCAACTGCACCCACTCCTGTGTGGACCTGGATGACAAGGGCTGCCCCGCC
GAGCAGAGAGCCAGCCCTCTGACGTCCATCATCTCTGCGGTGGTTGGCATTCTGCTGGTCGTGGTCTTGG
GGGTGGTCTTTGGGATCCTCATCAAGCGACGGCAGCAGAAGATCCGGAAGTACACGATGCGGAGACTGCT
GCAGGAAACGGAGCTGGTGGAGCCGCTGACACCTAGCGGAGCGATGCCCAACCAGGCGCAGATGCGGATC
CTGAAAGAGACGGAGCTGAGGAAGGTGAAGGTGCTTGGATCTGGCGCTTTTGGCACAGTCTACAAGGGCA
TCTGGATCCCTGATGGGGAGAATGTGAAAATTCCAGTGGCCATCAAAGTGTTGAGGGAAAACACATCCCC
CAAAGCCAACAAAGAAATCTTAGACGAAGCATACGTGATGGCTGGTGTGGGCTCCCCATATGTCTCCCGC
CTTCTGGGCATCTGCCTGACATCCACGGTGCAGCTGGTGACACAGCTTATGCCCTATGGCTGCCTCTTAG
ACCATGTCCGGGAAAACCGCGGACGCCTGGGCTCCCAGGACCTGCTGAACTGGTGTATGCAGATTGCCAA
GGGGATGAGCTACCTGGAGGATGTGCGGCTCGTACACAGGGACTTGGCCGCTCGGAACGTGCTGGTCAAG
AGTCCCAACCATGTCAAAATTACAGACTTCGGGCTGGCTCGGCTGCTGGACATTGACGAGACAGAGTACC
ATGCAGATGGGGGCAAGGTGCCCATCAAGTGGATGGCGCTGGAGTCCATTCTCCGCCGGCGGTTCACCCA
CCAGAGTGATGTGTGGAGTTATGGTGTGACTGTGTGGGAGCTGATGACTTTTGGGGCCAAACCTTACGAT
GGGATCCCAGCCCGGGAGATCCCTGACCTGCTGGAAAAGGGGGAGCGGCTGCCCCAGCCCCCCATCTGCA
CCATTGATGTCTACATGATCATGGTCAAATGTTGGATGATTGACTCTGAATGTCGGCCAAGATTCCGGGA
GTTGGTGTCTGAATTCTCCCGCATGGCCAGGGACCCCCAGCGCTTTGTGGTCATCCAGAATGAGGACTTG
GGCCCAGCCAGTCCCTTGGACAGCACCTTCTACCGCTCACTGCTGGAGGACGATGACATGGGGGACCTGG
TGGATGCTGAGGAGTATCTGGTACCCCAGCAGGGCTTCTTCTGTCCAGACCCTGCCCCGGGCGCTGGGGG
CATGGTCCACCACAGGCACCGCAGCTCATCTACCAGGAGTGGCGGTGGGGACCTGACACTAGGGCTGGAG
CCCTCTGAAGAGGAGGCCCCCAGGTCTCCACTGGCACCCTCCGAAGGGGCTGGCTCCGATGTATTTGATG
GTGACCTGGGAATGGGGGCAGCCAAGGGGCTGCAAAGCCTCCCCACACATGACCCCAGCCCTCTACAGCG
GTACAGTGAGGACCCCACAGTACCCCTGCCCTCTGAGACTGATGGCTACGTTGCCCCCCTGACCTGCAGC
CCCCAGCCTGAATATGTGAACCAGCCAGATGTTCGGCCCCAGCCCCCTTCGCCCCGAGAGGGCCCTCTGC
CTGCTGCCCGACCTGCTGGTGCCACTCTGGAAAGGCCCAAGACTCTCTCCCCAGGGAAGAATGGGGTCGT
CAAAGACGTTTTTGCCTTTGGGGGTGCCGTGGAGAACCCCGAGTACTTGACACCCCAGGGAGGAGCTGCC
CCTCAGCCCCACCCTCCTCCTGCCTTCAGCCCAGCCTTCGACAACCTCTATTACTGGGACCAGGACCCAC
CAGAGCGGGGGGCTCCACCCAGCACCTTCAAAGGGACACCTACGGCAGAGAACCCAGAGTACCTGGGTCT
GGACGTGCCAGTGCCAACTTTCTTGTACAAAGTGGTTGATCTAGAGGGCCCGCGGTTCGAAGGTAAGCCT
ATCCCTAACCCTCTCCTCGGTCTCGATTCTACGCGTACCGGTTAGTAATGAGTTTAAACGGGGGAGGCTA
ACTGAAACACGGAAGGAGACAATACCGGAAGGAACCCGCGCTATGACGGCAATAAAAAGACAGAATAAAA
CGCACGGGTGTTGGGTCGTTTGTTCATAAACGCGGGGTTCGGTCCCAGGGCTGGCACTCTGTCGATACCC
CACCGAGACCCCATTGGGGCCAATACGCCCGCGTTTCTTCCTTTTCCCCACCCCACCCCCCAAGTTCGGG
TGAAGGCCCAGGGCTCGCAGCCAACGTCGGGGCGGCAGGCCCTGCCATAGCAGATCTGCGCAGCTGGGGC
TCTAGGGGGTATCCCC
[124 nt withheld, positions 5127-5250]
C
[91 nt withheld, positions 5252-5342]
A
[49 nt withheld, positions 5344-5392]
CCTTTGACGTTGGAGTCCACGTTCTTT
[37 nt withheld, positions 5420-5456]
ACCCTATCTCGGTCTATTCTTTTGATTTATAAGGGATTTTGCCGATTTCGGCCTATTGGTTAAAAAATGA
GCTGATTTAACAAAAATTTAACGCGAATTAATTCTGTGGAATGTGTGTCAGTTAGGGTGTGGAAAGTCCC
CAGGCTCCCCAGCAGGCAGAAGTATGCAAAGCATGCATCTCAATTAGTCAGCAACCAGGTGTGGAAAGTC
CCCAGGCTCCCCAGCAGGCAGAAGTATGCAAAGCATGCATCTCAATTAGTCAGCAACCATAGTCCCGCCC
CTAACTCCGCCCATCCCGCCCCTAACTCCGCCCAGTTCCGCCCATTCTCCGCCCCATGGCTGACTAATTT
TTTTTATTTATGCAGAGGCCGAGGCCGCCTCTGCCTCTGAGCTATTCCAGAAGTAGTGAGGAGGCTTTTT
TGGAGGCCTAGGCTTTTGCAAAAAGCTCCCGGGAGCTTGTATATCCATTTTCGGATCTGATCAAGAGACA
GGATGAGGATCGTTTCGCATGATTGAACAAGATGGATTGCACGCAGGTTCTCCGGCCGCTTGGGTGGAGA
GGCTATTCGGCTATGACTGGGCACAACAGACAATCGGCTGCTCTGATGCCGCCGTGTTCCGGCTGTCAGC
GCAGGGGCGCCCGGTTCTTTTTGTCAAGACCGACCTGTCCGGTGCCCTGAATGAACTGCAGGACGAGGCA
GCGCGGCTATCGTGGCTGGCCACGACGGGCGTTCCTTGCGCAGCTGTGCTCGACGTTGTCACTGAAGCGG
GAAGGGACTGGCTGCTATTGGGCGAAGTGCCGGGGCAGGATCTCCTGTCATCTCACCTTGCTCCTGCCGA
GAAAGTATCCATCATGGCTGATGCAATGCGGCGGCTGCATACGCTTGATCCGGCTACCTGCCCATTCGAC
CACCAAGCGAAACATCGCATCGAGCGAGCACGTACTCGGATGGAAGCCGGTCTTGTCGATCAGGATGATC
TGGACGAAGAGCATCAGGGGCTCGCGCCAGCCGAACTGTTCGCCAGGCTCAAGGCGCGCATGCCCGACGG
CGAGGATCTCGTCGTGACCCATGGCGATGCCTGCTTGCCGAATATCATGGTGGAAAATGGCCGCTTTTCT
GGATTCATCGACTGTGGCCGGCTGGGTGTGGCGGACCGCTATCAGGACATAGCGTTGGCTACCCGTGATA
TTGCTGAAGAGCTTGGCGGCGAATGGGCTGACCGCTTCCTCGTGCTTTACGGTATCGCCGCTCCCGATTC
GCAGCGCATCGCCTTCTATCGCCTTCTTGACGAGTTCTTCTGAGCGGGACTCTGGGGTTCGCGAAATGAC
CGACCAAGCGACGCCCAACCTGCCATCACGAGATTTCGATTCCACCGCCGCCTTCTATGAAAGGTTGGGC
TTCGGAATCGTTTTCCGGGACGCCGGCTGGATGATCCTCCAGCGCGGGGATCTCATGCTGGAGTTCTTCG
CCCACCCCAACTTGTTTATTGCAGCTTATAATGGTTACAAATAAAGCAATAGCATCACAAATTTCACAAA
TAAAGCATTTTTTTCACTGCATTCTAGTTGTGGTTTGTCCAAACTCATCAATGTATCTTATCATGTCTGT
ATACCGTCGACCTCTAGCTAGAGCTTGGCGTAATCATGGTCATAGCTGTTTCCTGTGTGAAATTGTTATC
CGCTCACAATTCCACACAACATACGAGCCGGAAGCATAAAGTGTAAAGCCTGGGGTGCCTAATGAGTGAG
CTAACTCACATTAATTGCGTTGCGCTCACTGCCCGCTTTCCAGTCGGGAAACCTGTCGTGCCAGCTGCAT
TAATGAATCGGCCAACGCGCGGGGAGAGGCGGTTTGCGTATTGGGCGCTCTTCCGCTTCCTCGCTCACTG
ACTCGCTGCGCTCGGTCGTTCGGCTGCGGCGAGCGGTATCAGCTCACTCAAAGGCGGTAATACGGTTATC
CACAGAATCAGGGGATAACGCAGGAAAGAACATGTGAGCAAAAGGCCAGCAAAAGGCCAGGAACCGTAAA
AAGGCCGCGTTGCTGGCGTTTTTCCATAGGCTCCGCCCCCCTGACGAGCATCACAAAAATCGACGCTCAA
GTCAGAGGTGGCGAAACCCGACAGGACTATAAAGATACCAGGCGTTTCCCCCTGGAAGCTCCCTCGTGCG
CTCTCCTGTTCCGACCCTGCCGCTTACCGGATACCTGTCCGCCTTTCTCCCTTCGGGAAGCGTGGCGCTT
TCTCATAGCTCACGCTGTAGGTATCTCAGTTCGGTGTAGGTCGTTCGCTCCAAGCTGGGCTGTGTGCACG
AACCCCCCGTTCAGCCCGACCGCTGCGCCTTATCCGGTAACTATCGTCTTGAGTCCAACCCGGTAAGACA
CGACTTATCGCCACTGGCAGCAGCCACTGGTAACAGGATTAGCAGAGCGAGGTATGTAGGCGGTGCTACA
GAGTTCTTGAAGTGGTGGCCTAACTACGGCTACACTAGAAGAACAGTATTTGGTATCTGCGCTCTGCTGA
AGCCAGTTACCTTCGGAAAAAGAGTTGGTAGCTCTTGATCCGGCAAACAAACCACCGCTGGTAGCGGTGG
TTTTTTTGTTTGCAAGCAGCAGATTACGCGCAGAAAAAAAGGATCTCAAGAAGATCCTTTGATCTTTTCT
ACGGGGTCTGACGCTCAGTGGAACGAAAACTCACGTTAAGGGATTTTGGTCATGAGATTATCAAAAAGGA
TCTTCACCTAGATCCTTTTAAATTAAAAATGAAGTTTTAAATCAATCTAAAGTATATATGAGTAAACTTG
GTCTGACAGTTACCAATGCTTAATCAGTGAGGCACCTATCTCAGCGATCTGTCTATTTCGTTCATCCATA
GTTGCCTGACTCCCCGTCGTGTAGATAACTACGATACGGGAGGGCTTACCATCTGGCCCCAGTGCTGCAA
TGATACCGCGAGACCCACGCTCACCGGCTCCAGATTTATCAGCAATAAACCAGCCAGCCGGAAGGGCCGA
GCGCAGAAGTGGTCCTGCAACTTTATCCGCCTCCATCCAGTCTATTAATTGTTGCCGGGAAGCTAGAGTA
AGTAGTTCGCCAGTTAATAGTTTGCGCAACGTTGTTGCCATTGCTACAGGCATCGTGGTGTCACGCTCGT
CGTTTGGTATGGCTTCATTCAGCTCCGGTTCCCAACGATCAAGGCGAGTTACATGATCCCCCATGTTGTG
CAAAAAAGCGGTTAGCTCCTTCGGTCCTCCGATCGTTGTCAGAAGTAAGTTGGCCGCAGTGTTATCACTC
ATGGTTATGGCAGCACTGCATAATTCTCTTACTGTCATGCCATCCGTAAGATGCTTTTCTGTGACTGGTG
AGTACTCAACCAAGTCATTCTGAGAATAGTGTATGCGGCGACCGAGTTGCTCTTGCCCGGCGTCAATACG
GGATAATACCGCGCCACATAGCAGAACTTTAAAAGTGCTCATCATTGGAAAACGTTCTTCGGGGCGAAAA
CTCTCAAGGATCTTACCGCTGTTGAGATCCAGTTCGATGTAACCCACTCGTGCACCCAACTGATCTTCAG
CATCTTTTACTTTCACCAGCGTTTCTGGGTGAGCAAAAACAGGAAGGCAAAATGCCGCAAAAAAGGGAAT
AAGGGCGACACGGAAATGTTGAATACTCATACTCTTCCTTTTTCAATATTATTGAAGCATTTATCAGGGT
TATTGTCTCATGAGCGGATACATATTTGAATGTATTTAGAAAAATAAACAAATAGGGGTTCCGCGCACAT
TTCCCCGAAAAGTGCCACCTGACGT
Features (pLannotate 1.2.2; 23 found; start..end, strand, type, name):
     29..81      -  misc_feature   bom (fragment): basis of mobility region from pBR322
    236..615     +  enhancer       CMV enhancer: human cytomegalovirus immediate early enhancer
    616..819     +  promoter       CMV promoter: human cytomegalovirus (CMV) immediate early promoter
    815..848     +  LTR            5' LTR (truncated) (fragment): truncated 5' long terminal repeat (LTR) from HIV-1
    864..882     +  promoter       T7 promoter: promoter for bacteriophage T7 RNA polymerase
    913..930     +  protein_bind   attB1 (fragment): mutant version of attB; core recombination site for the Gateway® BP reaction BP Clonase™
    939..4703    +  CDS            ERBB2: ERBB2_HUMAN - Also known as HER2, MLN19, NEU, NGL. Experimental evidence at protein level: Swiss-Prot protein existence level 1. In the nucleus is involved in transcriptional regulation. Associates with the 5'-TCAAATTC-3' sequence in the PTGS2/COX-2 promoter and activates its transcription. Implicated in transcriptional activation of CDKN1A; the function involves STAT3 and SRC. Involved in the transcription of rRNA genes by RNA Pol I and enhances protein synthesis and cell growth. From Homo sapiens (Human).
   4708..4725    -  protein_bind   attB2 (fragment): mutant version of attB; core recombination site for the Gateway® BP reaction BP Clonase™
   4752..4793    +  CDS            V5 tag: epitope tag from simian virus 5
   4877..4925    +  polyA_signal   HSV TK poly(A) signal: herpes simplex virus thymidine kinase polyadenylation signal (Cole and Stacy, 1985)
   5016..5032    -  polyA_signal   bGH poly(A) signal (fragment): bovine growth hormone polyadenylation signal
   5127..5555    +  rep_origin     f1 ori (sequence partly withheld): f1 bacteriophage origin of replication; arrow indicates direction of (+) strand synthesis
   5569..5898    +  promoter       SV40 promoter: SV40 enhancer and early promoter
   5965..6756    +  CDS            neo: KKA2_KLEPN - Also known as kan, nptII. Experimental evidence at protein level: Swiss-Prot protein existence level 1. Resistance to kanamycin, neomycin, paromomycin, ribostamycin, butirosin and gentamicin B. From Klebsiella pneumoniae.
   6782..6940    +  CDS            ble (fragment): BLE_KLEPN - Experimental evidence at protein level: Swiss-Prot protein existence level 1. Binding protein with a strong affinity to the bleomycin family of antibiotics. Binds to CL990; an antimitotic-antibiotic compound. From Klebsiella pneumoniae.
   6935..7056    +  polyA_signal   SV40 poly(A) signal: SV40 polyadenylation signal
   7129..7145    -  protein_bind   lac operator: The lac repressor binds to the lac operator to inhibit transcription in E. coli. This inhibition can be relieved by adding lactose or isopropyl-β-D-thiogalactopyranoside (IPTG). lac repressor encoded by lacI
   7153..7183    -  promoter       lac promoter: promoter for the E. coli lac operon
   7198..7219    -  protein_bind   CAP binding site: CAP binding activates transcription in the presence of cAMP. E. coli catabolite activator protein
   7232..7324    -  CDS            lacI (fragment): lac repressor; lacI; The lac repressor binds to the lac operator to inhibit transcription in E. coli. This inhibition can be relieved by adding lactose or isopropyl-β-D-thiogalactopyranoside (IPTG).
   7507..8095    -  rep_origin     ori: high-copy-number ColE1/pMB1/pBR322/pUC origin of replication
   8266..9126    -  CDS            AmpR: β-lactamase; bla; confers resistance to ampicillin, carbenicillin, and related antibiotics
   9127..9231    -  promoter       AmpR promoter: bla
