[The description below was written by a language model from this plasmid's Addgene catalogue record and pLannotate feature annotations shown in this document.]
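Description:
pcDNA3_ERBB2-V5 is a mammalian expression plasmid of about 9.3 kb built on the pcDNA3 backbone, carrying the full-length human ERBB2 (HER2/neu) receptor tyrosine kinase coding sequence. It is propagated in E. coli as a high-copy plasmid through a ColE1/pUC-type origin and selected with ampicillin via the β-lactamase gene and its native promoter. An f1 origin is also present. For mammalian cells, the backbone carries an SV40 early promoter driving the neomycin phosphotransferase gene with an SV40 polyadenylation signal, which would permit G418 selection of stable transfectants.

The ERBB2 open reading frame sits downstream of the CMV immediate early enhancer and promoter, with a T7 promoter positioned between the CMV promoter and the insert. The insert was introduced by Gateway cloning, and remnants of the attB1 and attB2 recombination sites flank the coding sequence. Downstream of attB2, a V5 epitope tag is annotated; the record lists it as a C-terminal tag on the insert, giving a handle for detecting the receptor by immunoblotting or immunostaining. An HSV thymidine kinase polyadenylation signal follows the tagged cassette, and only a short fragment of the bGH polyadenylation signal is annotated. The other short fragment annotations (an HIV-1 LTR fragment, bom, lacI and ble pieces) appear to be backbone remnants or partial sequence matches rather than functional elements.

According to the record, the construct supplies the ERBB2 receptor for an ERBB2/ERBB3 heterodimer split TEV recruitment assay, part of a barcoded profiling method for characterising ERBB receptor antagonists. No TEV protease fragment is annotated in this plasmid, so the split TEV components are presumably provided by other constructs in the assay.
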