Addgene plasmid #214612: pcDNA3_ERBB2-V5
Purpose: ERBB2 receptor for ERBB2/ERBB3 heterodimer split TEV recuitment assay
Depositing lab: Michael Wehr. Publication: Protocol for identifying properties of ERBB receptor antagonists using the barcoded ERBBprofiler assay. Popovic L, Rossner MJ, Wehr MC. STAR Protoc. 2024 Apr 16;5(2):102987. doi: 10.1016/j.xpro.2024.102987. PubMed 38635397.
Backbone
  Vector backbone: pcDNA3
  Vector type: Mammalian Expression
Growth in bacteria
  Bacterial resistance: Ampicillin, 100 μg/mL
  Growth temperature: 37°C
  Growth strain: DH5alpha
  Copy number: High Copy
Gene/Insert
  Gene/Insert name: ERBB2
  Species: H. sapiens (human)
  Entrez Gene: ERBB2 (a.k.a. CD340, HER-2, HER-2/neu, HER2, MLN 19, MLN-19, NEU, NGL, TKR1, VSCN2, c-ERB-2, c-ERB2, p185(erbB2))
  Promoter: CMV
  Tag / fusion protein: V5 (C terminal on insert)
  Cloning method: Gateway Cloning
Terms and licenses: Academic/Nonprofit Terms; Industry Terms: Not Available to Industry
How to cite: pcDNA3_ERBB2-V5 was a gift from Michael Wehr (Addgene plasmid # 214612 ; http://n2t.net/addgene:214612 ; RRID:Addgene_214612)
